>Addgene plasmid #122722 | pSKAP_AT | depositor full sequence | sequence record 239267 | Theoretical pSKAP_Barcode plasmid (location of generic barcode represented by "n")
CTAAATTGTAAGCGTTAATATTTTGTTAAAATTCGCGTTAAATTTTTGTTAAATCAGCTCATTTTTTAAC
CAATAGGCCGAAATCGGCAAAATCCCTTATAAATCAAAAGAATAGACCGAGATAGGGT
[37 nt withheld, positions 129-165]
AAAGAACGTGGACTCCAACGTCAAAGG
[49 nt withheld, positions 193-241]
T
[91 nt withheld, positions 243-333]
G
[124 nt withheld, positions 335-458]
CCCATTCGCCATTCAGGCTGCGCAACTGTTGGGAAGGGCGATCGGTGCGGGCCTCTTCGCTATTACGCCA
GCTGGCGAAAGGGGGATGTGCTGCAAGGCGATTAAGTTGGGTAACGCCAGGGTTTTCCCAGTCACGACGT
TGTAAAACGACGGCCAGTGAGCGCGCGTAATACGACTCACTATAGGGCGAATTGGGTACCGGGCCCCCCC
TCGAGGTCGACGGTATCGATAAGCTTGCATGCAGATTGCAGCATTACACGTCTTGAGNNNNNNNNNNNNN
NNNNNNNNNNNNCGATTGTGTAGGCTGGAGCTGCTTCGAAGTTCCTATACTTTCTAGAGAATAGGAACTT
CGGAATAGGAACTTCAAGATCCCCTTATTAGAAGAACTCGTCAAGAAGGCGATAGAAGGCGATGCGCTGC
GAATCGGGAGCGGCGATACCGTAAAGCACGAGGAAGCGGTCAGCCCATTCGCCGCCAAGCTCTTCAGCAA
TATCACGGGTAGCCAACGCTATGTCCTGATAGCGGTCCGCCACACCCAGCCGGCCACAGTCGATGAATCC
AGAAAAGCGGCCATTTTCCACCATGATATTCGGCAAGCAGGCATCGCCATGGGTCACGACGAGATCCTCG
CCGTCGGGCATGCGCGCCTTGAGCCTGGCGAACAGTTCGGCTGGCGCGAGCCCCTGATGCTCTTCGTCCA
GATCATCCTGATCGACAAGACCGGCTTCCATCCGAGTACGTGCTCGCTCGATGCGATGTTTCGCTTGGTG
GTCGAATGGGCAGGTAGCCGGATCAAGCGTATGCAGCCGCCGCATTGCATCAGCCATGATGGATACTTTC
TCGGCAGGAGCAAGGTGAGATGACAGGAGATCCTGCCCCGGCACTTCGCCCAATAGCAGCCAGTCCCTTC
CCGCTTCAGTGACAACGTCGAGCACAGCTGCGCAAGGAACGCCCGTCGTGGCCAGCCACGATAGCCGCGC
TGCCTCGTCCTGCAGTTCATTCAGGGCACCGGACAGGTCGGTCTTGACAAAAAGAACCGGGCGCCCCTGC
GCTGACAGCCGGAACACGGCGGCATCAGAGCAGCCGATTGTCTGTTGTGCCCAGTCATAGCCGAATAGCC
TCTCCACCCAAGCGGCCGGAGAACCTGCGTGCAATCCATCTTGTTCAATCATGCGAAACGATCCTCATCC
TGTCTCTTGATCAGATCTTGATCCCCTGCGCCATCAGATCCTTGGCGGCAAGAAAGCCATCCAGTTTACT
TTGCAGGGCTTCCCAACCTTACCAGAGGGCGCCCCAGCTGGCAATTCCGGTTCGCTTGCTGTCCATAAAA
CCGCCCAGTCTAGCTATCGCCATGTAAGCCCACTGCAAGCTACCTGCTTTCTCTTTGCGCTTGCGTTTTC
CCTTGTCCAGATAGCCCAGTAGCTGACATTCATCCGGGGTCAGCACCGTTTCTGCGGACTGGCTTTCTAC
GTGTTCCGCTTCCTTTAGCAGCCCTTGCGCCCTGAGTGCTTGCGGCAGCGTGAGCTTCAAAAGCGCTCTG
AAGTTCCTATACTTTCTAGAGAATAGGAACTTCGAACTGCAGGTCGACGGATCCGCCCGGGCTAGAGCGG
CCGCCACCGCGGTGGAGCTCCAGCTTTTGTTCCCTTTAGTGAGGGTTAATTGCGCGCTTGGCGTAATCAT
GGTCATAGCTGTTTCCTGTGTGAAATTGTTATCCGCTCACAATTCCACACAACATACGAGCCGGAAGCAT
AAAGTGTAAAGCCTGGGGTGCCTAATGAGTGAGCTAACTCACATTAATTGCGTTGCGCTCACTGCCCGCT
TTCCAGTCGGGAAACCTGTCGTGCCAGCTGCATTAATGAATCGGCCAACGCGCGGGGAGAGGCGGTTTGC
GTATTGGGCGCTCTTCCGCTTCCTCGCTCACTGACTCGCTGCGCTCGGTCGTTCGGCTGCGGCGAGCGGT
ATCAGCTCACTCAAAGGCGGTAATACGGTTATCCACAGAATCAGGGGATAACGCAGGAAAGAACATGTGA
GCAAAAGGCCAGCAAAAGGCCAGGAACCGTAAAAAGGCCGCGTTGCTGGCGTTTTTCCATAGGCTCCGCC
CCCCTGACGAGCATCACAAAAATCGACGCTCAAGTCAGAGGTGGCGAAACCCGACAGGACTATAAAGATA
CCAGGCGTTTCCCCCTGGAAGCTCCCTCGTGCGCTCTCCTGTTCCGACCCTGCCGCTTACCGGATACCTG
TCCGCCTTTCTCCCTTCGGGAAGCGTGGCGCTTTCTCATAGCTCACGCTGTAGGTATCTCAGTTCGGTGT
AGGTCGTTCGCTCCAAGCTGGGCTGTGTGCACGAACCCCCCGTTCAGCCCGACCGCTGCGCCTTATCCGG
TAACTATCGTCTTGAGTCCAACCCGGTAAGACACGACTTATCGCCACTGGCAGCAGCCACTGGTAACAGG
ATTAGCAGAGCGAGGTATGTAGGCGGTGCTACAGAGTTCTTGAAGTGGTGGCCTAACTACGGCTACACTA
GAAGGACAGTATTTGGTATCTGCGCTCTGCTGAAGCCAGTTACCTTCGGAAAAAGAGTTGGTAGCTCTTG
ATCCGGCAAACAAACCACCGCTGGTAGCGGTGGTTTTTTTGTTTGCAAGCAGCAGATTACGCGCAGAAAA
AAAGGATCTCAAGAAGATCCTTTGATCTTTTCTACGGGGTCTGACGCTCAGTGGAACGAAAACTCACGTT
AAGGGATTTTGGTCATGAGATTATCAAAAAGGATCTTCACCTAGATCCTTTTCGACCGAATAAATACCTG
TGACGGAAGATCACTTCGCAGAATAAATAAATCCTGGTGTCCCTGTTGATACCGGGAAGCCCTGGGCCAA
CTTTTGGCGAAAATGAGACGTTGATCGGCACGTAAGAGGTTCCAACTTTCACCATAATGAAATAAGATCA
CTACCGGGCGTATTTTTTGAGTTGTCGAGATTTTCAGGAGCTAAGGAAGCTAAAATGGAGAAAAAAATCA
CTGGATATACCACCGTTGATATATCCCAATGGCATCGTAAAGAACATTTTGAGGCATTTCAGTCAGTTGC
TCAATGTACCTATAACCAGACCGTTCAGCTGGATATTACGGCCTTTTTAAAGACCGTAAAGAAAAATAAG
CACAAGTTTTATCCGGCCTTTATTCACATTCTTGCCCGCCTGATGAATGCTCATCCGGAATTACGTATGG
CAATGAAAGACGGTGAGCTGGTGATATGGGATAGTGTTCACCCTTGTTACACCGTTTTCCATGAGCAAAC
TGAAACGTTTTCATCGCTCTGGAGTGAATACCACGACGATTTCCGGCAGTTTCTACACATATATTCGCAA
GATGTGGCGTGTTACGGTGAAAACCTGGCCTATTTCCCTAAAGGGTTTATTGAGAATATGTTTTTCGTCT
CAGCCAATCCCTGGGTGAGTTTCACCAGTTTTGATTTAAACGTGGCCAATATGGACAACTTCTTCGCCCC
CGTTTTCACCATGGGCAAATATTATACGCAAGGCGACAAGGTGCTGATGCCGCTGGCGATTCAGGTTCAT
CATGCCGTTTGTGATGGCTTCCATGTCGGCAGAATGCTTAATGAATTACAACAGTACTGCGATGAGTGGC
AGGGCGGGGCGTAATTTTTTTAAGGCAGTTATTGGTGCCCTTAAACGCCTGGTTGCTACGCCTGAATAAG
TGATAATAAGCGGATGAATGGCAGAAATTCGAAAGCAAATTCGACCCGGTCGTCGGTTCAGGGCAGGGTC
GTTAAATAGCCGCTTATGTCTATTGCTGGTTTACCGGTTTATTGACTACCGGAAGCAGTGTGACCGTGTG
CTTCTCAAATGCCTGAGGCCAGTTTGCTCAGGCTCTCCCCGTGGAGGTAATAATTGACGATATGATCCTT
TTTTTCTGATCAAAAGTGCTCATCATTGGAAAACGTTCTTCGGGGCGAAAACTCTCAAGGATCTTACCGC
TGTTGAGATCCAGTTCGATGTAACCCACTCGTGCACCCAACTGATCTTCAGCATCTTTTACTTTCACCAG
CGTTTCTGGGTGAGCAAAAACAGGAAGGCAAAATGCCGCAAAAAAGGGAATAAGGGCGACACGGAAATGT
TGAATACTCATACTCTTCCTTTTTCAATATTATTGAAGCATTTATCAAGGGTTATTGTCTCATGAGCGGA
TACATATTTGAATGTATTTAGAAAAATAAACAAATAGGGGTTCCGCGCACATTTCCCCGAAAAGTGCCAC
Features (pLannotate 1.2.2; 19 found; start..end, strand, type, name):
     30..458     -  rep_origin     f1 ori (sequence partly withheld): f1 bacteriophage origin of replication; arrow indicates direction of (+) strand synthesis
    463..618     -  CDS            lacZα (fragment): LacZα fragment of β-galactosidase; lacZ fragment
    626..644     +  promoter       T7 promoter: promoter for bacteriophage T7 RNA polymerase
    653..695     -  misc_feature   MCS (fragment): pBluescript multiple cloning site
    776..823     -  protein_bind   FRT: FLP-mediated recombination occurs in the 8-bp core sequence TCTAGAAA (Turan and Bode, 2011). FLP recombinase from the Saccharomyces cerevisiae 2μ plasmid
    839..1630    -  CDS            neo: KKA2_KLEPN - Also known as kan, nptII. Experimental evidence at protein level: Swiss-Prot protein existence level 1. Resistance to kanamycin, neomycin, paromomycin, ribostamycin, butirosin and gentamicin B. From Klebsiella pneumoniae.
   1662..1991    -  CDS            tnpA (fragment): TN5P_ECOLX - Also known as tnp. Experimental evidence at protein level: Swiss-Prot protein existence level 1. Mediates transposition of transposon Tn5 by a 'cut and paste' mechanism. First, the monomeric transposase binds the 19 bp inverted DNA repeats flanking the transposon. Then, dimerization of the DNA- bound transposase creates a synaptic DNA complex. After nicking of the first DNA strand, excision of the transposon proceeds through a series of intermediates. The transposase then mediates the insertion of the transposon at a new site by strand transfer. The activity of the wild- type tran
   1998..2031    -  protein_bind   FRT (minimal): supports FLP-mediated excision but not integration (Turan and Bode, 2011) FLP recombinase from the Saccharomyces cerevisiae 2μ plasmid
   2060..2088    -  misc_feature   MCS (fragment): pBluescript multiple cloning site
   2101..2119    -  promoter       T3 promoter: promoter for bacteriophage T3 RNA polymerase
   2164..2180    -  protein_bind   lac operator: The lac repressor binds to the lac operator to inhibit transcription in E. coli. This inhibition can be relieved by adding lactose or isopropyl-β-D-thiogalactopyranoside (IPTG). lac repressor encoded by lacI
   2188..2218    -  promoter       lac promoter: promoter for the E. coli lac operon
   2233..2254    -  protein_bind   CAP binding site: CAP binding activates transcription in the presence of cAMP. E. coli catabolite activator protein
   2267..2359    -  CDS            lacI (fragment): lac repressor; lacI; The lac repressor binds to the lac operator to inhibit transcription in E. coli. This inhibition can be relieved by adding lactose or isopropyl-β-D-thiogalactopyranoside (IPTG).
   2542..3130    -  rep_origin     ori: high-copy-number ColE1/pMB1/pBR322/pUC origin of replication
   3350..3452    +  promoter       cat promoter: promoter of the E. coli cat gene encoding chloramphenicol acetyltransferase
   3453..4112    +  CDS            CmR: chloramphenicol acetyltransferase; cat; confers resistance to chloramphenicol
   4390..4599    -  CDS            AmpR (fragment): β-lactamase; bla; confers resistance to ampicillin, carbenicillin, and related antibiotics
   4600..4705    -  promoter       AmpR promoter: bla
