>Addgene plasmid #122722 | pSKAP_AT | depositor full sequence | sequence record 239268 | pSKAP_AT theoretical sequence
CTAAATTGTAAGCGTTAATATTTTGTTAAAATTCGCGTTAAATTTTTGTTAAATCAGCTCATTTTTTAAC
CAATAGGCCGAAATCGGCAAAATCCCTTATAAATCAAAAGAATAGACCGAGATAGGGT
[37 nt withheld, positions 129-165]
AAAGAACGTGGACTCCAACGTCAAAGG
[49 nt withheld, positions 193-241]
T
[91 nt withheld, positions 243-333]
G
[124 nt withheld, positions 335-458]
CCCATTCGCCATTCAGGCTGCGCAACTGTTGGGAAGGGCGATCGGTGCGGGCCTCTTCGCTATTACGCCA
GCTGGCGAAAGGGGGATGTGCTGCAAGGCGATTAAGTTGGGTAACGCCAGGGTTTTCCCAGTCACGACGT
TGTAAAACGACGGCCAGTGAGCGCGCGTAATACGACTCACTATAGGGCGAATTGGGTACCGGGCCCCCCC
TCGAGGTCGACGGTATCGATAAGCTTGCATGCAGATTGCAGCATTACACGTCTTGAGCTAAATTGTAAGC
GTTAATATTTTGTTAAAATTCGCGTTAAATTTTTGTTAAATCAGCTCATTTTTTAACCAATAGGCCGAAA
TCGGCAAAATCCCTTATAAATCAAAAGAATAGACCGAGATAGGGT
[37 nt withheld, positions 854-890]
AAAGAACGTGGACTCCAACGTCAAAGG
[49 nt withheld, positions 918-966]
T
[91 nt withheld, positions 968-1058]
G
[124 nt withheld, positions 1060-1183]
CCCATTCGCCATTCAGGCTGCGCAACTGTTGGGAAGGGCGATCGGTGCGGGCCTCTTCGCTATTACGCCA
GCTGGCGAAAGGGGGATGTGCTGCAAGGCGATTAAGTTGGGTAACGCCAGGGTTTTCCCAGTCACGACGT
TGTAAAACGACGGCCAGTGAGCGCGCGTAATACGACTCACTATAGGGCGAATTGGGTACCGGGCCCCCCC
TCGAGGTCGACGGTATCGATAAGCTTGCATGCAGATTGCAGCATTACACGTCTTGAGACCAGTGTCCGTG
ACATGGCTAGACGATTGTGTAGGCTGGAGCTGCTTCGAAGTTCCTATACTTTCTAGAGAATAGGAACTTC
GGAATAGGAACTTCAAGATCCCCTTATTAGAAGAACTCGTCAAGAAGGCGATAGAAGGCGATGCGCTGCG
AATCGGGAGCGGCGATACCGTAAAGCACGAGGAAGCGGTCAGCCCATTCGCCGCCAAGCTCTTCAGCAAT
ATCACGGGTAGCCAACGCTATGTCCTGATAGCGGTCCGCCACACCCAGCCGGCCACAGTCGATGAATCCA
GAAAAGCGGCCATTTTCCACCATGATATTCGGCAAGCAGGCATCGCCATGGGTCACGACGAGATCCTCGC
CGTCGGGCATGCGCGCCTTGAGCCTGGCGAACAGTTCGGCTGGCGCGAGCCCCTGATGCTCTTCGTCCAG
ATCATCCTGATCGACAAGACCGGCTTCCATCCGAGTACGTGCTCGCTCGATGCGATGTTTCGCTTGGTGG
TCGAATGGGCAGGTAGCCGGATCAAGCGTATGCAGCCGCCGCATTGCATCAGCCATGATGGATACTTTCT
CGGCAGGAGCAAGGTGAGATGACAGGAGATCCTGCCCCGGCACTTCGCCCAATAGCAGCCAGTCCCTTCC
CGCTTCAGTGACAACGTCGAGCACAGCTGCGCAAGGAACGCCCGTCGTGGCCAGCCACGATAGCCGCGCT
GCCTCGTCCTGCAGTTCATTCAGGGCACCGGACAGGTCGGTCTTGACAAAAAGAACCGGGCGCCCCTGCG
CTGACAGCCGGAACACGGCGGCATCAGAGCAGCCGATTGTCTGTTGTGCCCAGTCATAGCCGAATAGCCT
CTCCACCCAAGCGGCCGGAGAACCTGCGTGCAATCCATCTTGTTCAATCATGCGAAACGATCCTCATCCT
GTCTCTTGATCAGATCTTGATCCCCTGCGCCATCAGATCCTTGGCGGCAAGAAAGCCATCCAGTTTACTT
TGCAGGGCTTCCCAACCTTACCAGAGGGCGCCCCAGCTGGCAATTCCGGTTCGCTTGCTGTCCATAAAAC
CGCCCAGTCTAGCTATCGCCATGTAAGCCCACTGCAAGCTACCTGCTTTCTCTTTGCGCTTGCGTTTTCC
CTTGTCCAGATAGCCCAGTAGCTGACATTCATCCGGGGTCAGCACCGTTTCTGCGGACTGGCTTTCTACG
TGTTCCGCTTCCTTTAGCAGCCCTTGCGCCCTGAGTGCTTGCGGCAGCGTGAGCTTCAAAAGCGCTCTGA
AGTTCCTATACTTTCTAGAGAATAGGAACTTCGAACTGCAGGTCGACGGATCCGCCCGGGCTAGAGCGGC
CGCCACCGCGGTGGAGCTCCAGCTTTTGTTCCCTTTAGTGAGGGTTAATTGCGCGCTTGGCGTAATCATG
GTCATAGCTGTTTCCTGTGTGAAATTGTTATCCGCTCACAATTCCACACAACATACGAGCCGGAAGCATA
AAGTGTAAAGCCTGGGGTGCCTAATGAGTGAGCTAACTCACATTAATTGCGTTGCGCTCACTGCCCGCTT
TCCAGTCGGGAAACCTGTCGTGCCAGCTGCATTAATGAATCGGCCAACGCGCGGGGAGAGGCGGTTTGCG
TATTGGGCGCTCTTCCGCTTCCTCGCTCACTGACTCGCTGCGCTCGGTCGTTCGGCTGCGGCGAGCGGTA
TCAGCTCACTCAAAGGCGGTAATACGGTTATCCACAGAATCAGGGGATAACGCAGGAAAGAACATGTGAG
CAAAAGGCCAGCAAAAGGCCAGGAACCGTAAAAAGGCCGCGTTGCTGGCGTTTTTCCATAGGCTCCGCCC
CCCTGACGAGCATCACAAAAATCGACGCTCAAGTCAGAGGTGGCGAAACCCGACAGGACTATAAAGATAC
CAGGCGTTTCCCCCTGGAAGCTCCCTCGTGCGCTCTCCTGTTCCGACCCTGCCGCTTACCGGATACCTGT
CCGCCTTTCTCCCTTCGGGAAGCGTGGCGCTTTCTCATAGCTCACGCTGTAGGTATCTCAGTTCGGTGTA
GGTCGTTCGCTCCAAGCTGGGCTGTGTGCACGAACCCCCCGTTCAGCCCGACCGCTGCGCCTTATCCGGT
AACTATCGTCTTGAGTCCAACCCGGTAAGACACGACTTATCGCCACTGGCAGCAGCCACTGGTAACAGGA
TTAGCAGAGCGAGGTATGTAGGCGGTGCTACAGAGTTCTTGAAGTGGTGGCCTAACTACGGCTACACTAG
AAGGACAGTATTTGGTATCTGCGCTCTGCTGAAGCCAGTTACCTTCGGAAAAAGAGTTGGTAGCTCTTGA
TCCGGCAAACAAACCACCGCTGGTAGCGGTGGTTTTTTTGTTTGCAAGCAGCAGATTACGCGCAGAAAAA
AAGGATCTCAAGAAGATCCTTTGATCTTTTCTACGGGGTCTGACGCTCAGTGGAACGAAAACTCACGTTA
AGGGATTTTGGTCATGAGATTATCAAAAAGGATCTTCACCTAGATCCTTTTCGACCGAATAAATACCTGT
GACGGAAGATCACTTCGCAGAATAAATAAATCCTGGTGTCCCTGTTGATACCGGGAAGCCCTGGGCCAAC
TTTTGGCGAAAATGAGACGTTGATCGGCACGTAAGAGGTTCCAACTTTCACCATAATGAAATAAGATCAC
TACCGGGCGTATTTTTTGAGTTGTCGAGATTTTCAGGAGCTAAGGAAGCTAAAATGGAGAAAAAAATCAC
TGGATATACCACCGTTGATATATCCCAATGGCATCGTAAAGAACATTTTGAGGCATTTCAGTCAGTTGCT
CAATGTACCTATAACCAGACCGTTCAGCTGGATATTACGGCCTTTTTAAAGACCGTAAAGAAAAATAAGC
ACAAGTTTTATCCGGCCTTTATTCACATTCTTGCCCGCCTGATGAATGCTCATCCGGAATTACGTATGGC
AATGAAAGACGGTGAGCTGGTGATATGGGATAGTGTTCACCCTTGTTACACCGTTTTCCATGAGCAAACT
GAAACGTTTTCATCGCTCTGGAGTGAATACCACGACGATTTCCGGCAGTTTCTACACATATATTCGCAAG
ATGTGGCGTGTTACGGTGAAAACCTGGCCTATTTCCCTAAAGGGTTTATTGAGAATATGTTTTTCGTCTC
AGCCAATCCCTGGGTGAGTTTCACCAGTTTTGATTTAAACGTGGCCAATATGGACAACTTCTTCGCCCCC
GTTTTCACCATGGGCAAATATTATACGCAAGGCGACAAGGTGCTGATGCCGCTGGCGATTCAGGTTCATC
ATGCCGTTTGTGATGGCTTCCATGTCGGCAGAATGCTTAATGAATTACAACAGTACTGCGATGAGTGGCA
GGGCGGGGCGTAATTTTTTTAAGGCAGTTATTGGTGCCCTTAAACGCCTGGTTGCTACGCCTGAATAAGT
GATAATAAGCGGATGAATGGCAGAAATTCGAAAGCAAATTCGACCCGGTCGTCGGTTCAGGGCAGGGTCG
TTAAATAGCCGCTTATGTCTATTGCTGGTTTACCGGTTTATTGACTACCGGAAGCAGTGTGACCGTGTGC
TTCTCAAATGCCTGAGGCCAGTTTGCTCAGGCTCTCCCCGTGGAGGTAATAATTGACGATATGATCCTTT
TTTTCTGATCAAAAGTGCTCATCATTGGAAAACGTTCTTCGGGGCGAAAACTCTCAAGGATCTTACCGCT
GTTGAGATCCAGTTCGATGTAACCCACTCGTGCACCCAACTGATCTTCAGCATCTTTTACTTTCACCAGC
GTTTCTGGGTGAGCAAAAACAGGAAGGCAAAATGCCGCAAAAAAGGGAATAAGGGCGACACGGAAATGTT
GAATACTCATACTCTTCCTTTTTCAATATTATTGAAGCATTTATCAAGGGTTATTGTCTCATGAGCGGAT
ACATATTTGAATGTATTTAGAAAAATAAACAAATAGGGGTTCCGCGCACATTTCCCCGAAAAGTGCCACC
GATTGTGTAGGCTGGAGCTGCTTCGAAGTTCCTATACTTTCTAGAGAATAGGAACTTCGGAATAGGAACT
TCAAGATCCCCTTATTAGAAGAACTCGTCAAGAAGGCGATAGAAGGCGATGCGCTGCGAATCGGGAGCGG
CGATACCGTAAAGCACGAGGAAGCGGTCAGCCCATTCGCCGCCAAGCTCTTCAGCAATATCACGGGTAGC
CAACGCTATGTCCTGATAGCGGTCCGCCACACCCAGCCGGCCACAGTCGATGAATCCAGAAAAGCGGCCA
TTTTCCACCATGATATTCGGCAAGCAGGCATCGCCATGGGTCACGACGAGATCCTCGCCGTCGGGCATGC
GCGCCTTGAGCCTGGCGAACAGTTCGGCTGGCGCGAGCCCCTGATGCTCTTCGTCCAGATCATCCTGATC
GACAAGACCGGCTTCCATCCGAGTACGTGCTCGCTCGATGCGATGTTTCGCTTGGTGGTCGAATGGGCAG
GTAGCCGGATCAAGCGTATGCAGCCGCCGCATTGCATCAGCCATGATGGATACTTTCTCGGCAGGAGCAA
GGTGAGATGACAGGAGATCCTGCCCCGGCACTTCGCCCAATAGCAGCCAGTCCCTTCCCGCTTCAGTGAC
AACGTCGAGCACAGCTGCGCAAGGAACGCCCGTCGTGGCCAGCCACGATAGCCGCGCTGCCTCGTCCTGC
AGTTCATTCAGGGCACCGGACAGGTCGGTCTTGACAAAAAGAACCGGGCGCCCCTGCGCTGACAGCCGGA
ACACGGCGGCATCAGAGCAGCCGATTGTCTGTTGTGCCCAGTCATAGCCGAATAGCCTCTCCACCCAAGC
GGCCGGAGAACCTGCGTGCAATCCATCTTGTTCAATCATGCGAAACGATCCTCATCCTGTCTCTTGATCA
GATCTTGATCCCCTGCGCCATCAGATCCTTGGCGGCAAGAAAGCCATCCAGTTTACTTTGCAGGGCTTCC
CAACCTTACCAGAGGGCGCCCCAGCTGGCAATTCCGGTTCGCTTGCTGTCCATAAAACCGCCCAGTCTAG
CTATCGCCATGTAAGCCCACTGCAAGCTACCTGCTTTCTCTTTGCGCTTGCGTTTTCCCTTGTCCAGATA
GCCCAGTAGCTGACATTCATCCGGGGTCAGCACCGTTTCTGCGGACTGGCTTTCTACGTGTTCCGCTTCC
TTTAGCAGCCCTTGCGCCCTGAGTGCTTGCGGCAGCGTGAGCTTCAAAAGCGCTCTGAAGTTCCTATACT
TTCTAGAGAATAGGAACTTCGAACTGCAGGTCGACGGATCCGCCCGGGCTAGAGCGGCCGCCACCGCGGT
GGAGCTCCAGCTTTTGTTCCCTTTAGTGAGGGTTAATTGCGCGCTTGGCGTAATCATGGTCATAGCTGTT
TCCTGTGTGAAATTGTTATCCGCTCACAATTCCACACAACATACGAGCCGGAAGCATAAAGTGTAAAGCC
TGGGGTGCCTAATGAGTGAGCTAACTCACATTAATTGCGTTGCGCTCACTGCCCGCTTTCCAGTCGGGAA
ACCTGTCGTGCCAGCTGCATTAATGAATCGGCCAACGCGCGGGGAGAGGCGGTTTGCGTATTGGGCGCTC
TTCCGCTTCCTCGCTCACTGACTCGCTGCGCTCGGTCGTTCGGCTGCGGCGAGCGGTATCAGCTCACTCA
AAGGCGGTAATACGGTTATCCACAGAATCAGGGGATAACGCAGGAAAGAACATGTGAGCAAAAGGCCAGC
AAAAGGCCAGGAACCGTAAAAAGGCCGCGTTGCTGGCGTTTTTCCATAGGCTCCGCCCCCCTGACGAGCA
TCACAAAAATCGACGCTCAAGTCAGAGGTGGCGAAACCCGACAGGACTATAAAGATACCAGGCGTTTCCC
CCTGGAAGCTCCCTCGTGCGCTCTCCTGTTCCGACCCTGCCGCTTACCGGATACCTGTCCGCCTTTCTCC
CTTCGGGAAGCGTGGCGCTTTCTCATAGCTCACGCTGTAGGTATCTCAGTTCGGTGTAGGTCGTTCGCTC
CAAGCTGGGCTGTGTGCACGAACCCCCCGTTCAGCCCGACCGCTGCGCCTTATCCGGTAACTATCGTCTT
GAGTCCAACCCGGTAAGACACGACTTATCGCCACTGGCAGCAGCCACTGGTAACAGGATTAGCAGAGCGA
GGTATGTAGGCGGTGCTACAGAGTTCTTGAAGTGGTGGCCTAACTACGGCTACACTAGAAGGACAGTATT
TGGTATCTGCGCTCTGCTGAAGCCAGTTACCTTCGGAAAAAGAGTTGGTAGCTCTTGATCCGGCAAACAA
ACCACCGCTGGTAGCGGTGGTTTTTTTGTTTGCAAGCAGCAGATTACGCGCAGAAAAAAAGGATCTCAAG
AAGATCCTTTGATCTTTTCTACGGGGTCTGACGCTCAGTGGAACGAAAACTCACGTTAAGGGATTTTGGT
CATGAGATTATCAAAAAGGATCTTCACCTAGATCCTTTTCGACCGAATAAATACCTGTGACGGAAGATCA
CTTCGCAGAATAAATAAATCCTGGTGTCCCTGTTGATACCGGGAAGCCCTGGGCCAACTTTTGGCGAAAA
TGAGACGTTGATCGGCACGTAAGAGGTTCCAACTTTCACCATAATGAAATAAGATCACTACCGGGCGTAT
TTTTTGAGTTGTCGAGATTTTCAGGAGCTAAGGAAGCTAAAATGGAGAAAAAAATCACTGGATATACCAC
CGTTGATATATCCCAATGGCATCGTAAAGAACATTTTGAGGCATTTCAGTCAGTTGCTCAATGTACCTAT
AACCAGACCGTTCAGCTGGATATTACGGCCTTTTTAAAGACCGTAAAGAAAAATAAGCACAAGTTTTATC
CGGCCTTTATTCACATTCTTGCCCGCCTGATGAATGCTCATCCGGAATTACGTATGGCAATGAAAGACGG
TGAGCTGGTGATATGGGATAGTGTTCACCCTTGTTACACCGTTTTCCATGAGCAAACTGAAACGTTTTCA
TCGCTCTGGAGTGAATACCACGACGATTTCCGGCAGTTTCTACACATATATTCGCAAGATGTGGCGTGTT
ACGGTGAAAACCTGGCCTATTTCCCTAAAGGGTTTATTGAGAATATGTTTTTCGTCTCAGCCAATCCCTG
GGTGAGTTTCACCAGTTTTGATTTAAACGTGGCCAATATGGACAACTTCTTCGCCCCCGTTTTCACCATG
GGCAAATATTATACGCAAGGCGACAAGGTGCTGATGCCGCTGGCGATTCAGGTTCATCATGCCGTTTGTG
ATGGCTTCCATGTCGGCAGAATGCTTAATGAATTACAACAGTACTGCGATGAGTGGCAGGGCGGGGCGTA
ATTTTTTTAAGGCAGTTATTGGTGCCCTTAAACGCCTGGTTGCTACGCCTGAATAAGTGATAATAAGCGG
ATGAATGGCAGAAATTCGAAAGCAAATTCGACCCGGTCGTCGGTTCAGGGCAGGGTCGTTAAATAGCCGC
TTATGTCTATTGCTGGTTTACCGGTTTATTGACTACCGGAAGCAGTGTGACCGTGTGCTTCTCAAATGCC
TGAGGCCAGTTTGCTCAGGCTCTCCCCGTGGAGGTAATAATTGACGATATGATCCTTTTTTTCTGATCAA
AAGTGCTCATCATTGGAAAACGTTCTTCGGGGCGAAAACTCTCAAGGATCTTACCGCTGTTGAGATCCAG
TTCGATGTAACCCACTCGTGCACCCAACTGATCTTCAGCATCTTTTACTTTCACCAGCGTTTCTGGGTGA
GCAAAAACAGGAAGGCAAAATGCCGCAAAAAAGGGAATAAGGGCGACACGGAAATGTTGAATACTCATAC
TCTTCCTTTTTCAATATTATTGAAGCATTTATCAAGGGTTATTGTCTCATGAGCGGATACATATTTGAAT
GTATTTAGAAAAATAAACAAATAGGGGTTCCGCGCACATTTCCCCGAAAAGTGCCAC
Features (pLannotate 1.2.2; 38 found; start..end, strand, type, name):
     30..458     -  rep_origin     f1 ori (sequence partly withheld): f1 bacteriophage origin of replication; arrow indicates direction of (+) strand synthesis
    463..618     -  CDS            lacZα (fragment): LacZα fragment of β-galactosidase; lacZ fragment
    626..644     +  promoter       T7 promoter: promoter for bacteriophage T7 RNA polymerase
    653..695     -  misc_feature   MCS (fragment): pBluescript multiple cloning site
    755..1183    -  rep_origin     f1 ori (sequence partly withheld): f1 bacteriophage origin of replication; arrow indicates direction of (+) strand synthesis
   1188..1343    -  CDS            lacZα (fragment): LacZα fragment of β-galactosidase; lacZ fragment
   1351..1369    +  promoter       T7 promoter: promoter for bacteriophage T7 RNA polymerase
   1378..1420    -  misc_feature   MCS (fragment): pBluescript multiple cloning site
   1500..1547    -  protein_bind   FRT: FLP-mediated recombination occurs in the 8-bp core sequence TCTAGAAA (Turan and Bode, 2011). FLP recombinase from the Saccharomyces cerevisiae 2μ plasmid
   1563..2354    -  CDS            neo: KKA2_KLEPN - Also known as kan, nptII. Experimental evidence at protein level: Swiss-Prot protein existence level 1. Resistance to kanamycin, neomycin, paromomycin, ribostamycin, butirosin and gentamicin B. From Klebsiella pneumoniae.
   2386..2715    -  CDS            tnpA (fragment): TN5P_ECOLX - Also known as tnp. Experimental evidence at protein level: Swiss-Prot protein existence level 1. Mediates transposition of transposon Tn5 by a 'cut and paste' mechanism. First, the monomeric transposase binds the 19 bp inverted DNA repeats flanking the transposon. Then, dimerization of the DNA- bound transposase creates a synaptic DNA complex. After nicking of the first DNA strand, excision of the transposon proceeds through a series of intermediates. The transposase then mediates the insertion of the transposon at a new site by strand transfer. The activity of the wild- type tran
   2722..2755    -  protein_bind   FRT (minimal): supports FLP-mediated excision but not integration (Turan and Bode, 2011) FLP recombinase from the Saccharomyces cerevisiae 2μ plasmid
   2784..2812    -  misc_feature   MCS (fragment): pBluescript multiple cloning site
   2825..2843    -  promoter       T3 promoter: promoter for bacteriophage T3 RNA polymerase
   2888..2904    -  protein_bind   lac operator: The lac repressor binds to the lac operator to inhibit transcription in E. coli. This inhibition can be relieved by adding lactose or isopropyl-β-D-thiogalactopyranoside (IPTG). lac repressor encoded by lacI
   2912..2942    -  promoter       lac promoter: promoter for the E. coli lac operon
   2957..2978    -  protein_bind   CAP binding site: CAP binding activates transcription in the presence of cAMP. E. coli catabolite activator protein
   2991..3083    -  CDS            lacI (fragment): lac repressor; lacI; The lac repressor binds to the lac operator to inhibit transcription in E. coli. This inhibition can be relieved by adding lactose or isopropyl-β-D-thiogalactopyranoside (IPTG).
   3266..3854    -  rep_origin     ori: high-copy-number ColE1/pMB1/pBR322/pUC origin of replication
   4074..4176    +  promoter       cat promoter: promoter of the E. coli cat gene encoding chloramphenicol acetyltransferase
   4177..4836    +  CDS            CmR: chloramphenicol acetyltransferase; cat; confers resistance to chloramphenicol
   5114..5323    -  CDS            AmpR (fragment): β-lactamase; bla; confers resistance to ampicillin, carbenicillin, and related antibiotics
   5324..5429    -  promoter       AmpR promoter: bla
   5478..5525    -  protein_bind   FRT: FLP-mediated recombination occurs in the 8-bp core sequence TCTAGAAA (Turan and Bode, 2011). FLP recombinase from the Saccharomyces cerevisiae 2μ plasmid
   5541..6332    -  CDS            neo: KKA2_KLEPN - Also known as kan, nptII. Experimental evidence at protein level: Swiss-Prot protein existence level 1. Resistance to kanamycin, neomycin, paromomycin, ribostamycin, butirosin and gentamicin B. From Klebsiella pneumoniae.
   6364..6693    -  CDS            tnpA (fragment): TN5P_ECOLX - Also known as tnp. Experimental evidence at protein level: Swiss-Prot protein existence level 1. Mediates transposition of transposon Tn5 by a 'cut and paste' mechanism. First, the monomeric transposase binds the 19 bp inverted DNA repeats flanking the transposon. Then, dimerization of the DNA- bound transposase creates a synaptic DNA complex. After nicking of the first DNA strand, excision of the transposon proceeds through a series of intermediates. The transposase then mediates the insertion of the transposon at a new site by strand transfer. The activity of the wild- type tran
   6700..6733    -  protein_bind   FRT (minimal): supports FLP-mediated excision but not integration (Turan and Bode, 2011) FLP recombinase from the Saccharomyces cerevisiae 2μ plasmid
   6762..6790    -  misc_feature   MCS (fragment): pBluescript multiple cloning site
   6803..6821    -  promoter       T3 promoter: promoter for bacteriophage T3 RNA polymerase
   6866..6882    -  protein_bind   lac operator: The lac repressor binds to the lac operator to inhibit transcription in E. coli. This inhibition can be relieved by adding lactose or isopropyl-β-D-thiogalactopyranoside (IPTG). lac repressor encoded by lacI
   6890..6920    -  promoter       lac promoter: promoter for the E. coli lac operon
   6935..6956    -  protein_bind   CAP binding site: CAP binding activates transcription in the presence of cAMP. E. coli catabolite activator protein
   6969..7061    -  CDS            lacI (fragment): lac repressor; lacI; The lac repressor binds to the lac operator to inhibit transcription in E. coli. This inhibition can be relieved by adding lactose or isopropyl-β-D-thiogalactopyranoside (IPTG).
   7244..7832    -  rep_origin     ori: high-copy-number ColE1/pMB1/pBR322/pUC origin of replication
   8052..8154    +  promoter       cat promoter: promoter of the E. coli cat gene encoding chloramphenicol acetyltransferase
   8155..8814    +  CDS            CmR: chloramphenicol acetyltransferase; cat; confers resistance to chloramphenicol
   9092..9301    -  CDS            AmpR (fragment): β-lactamase; bla; confers resistance to ampicillin, carbenicillin, and related antibiotics
   9302..9407    -  promoter       AmpR promoter: bla
