>Addgene plasmid #122722 | pSKAP_AT | addgene full sequence | sequence record 245021 | Addgene NGS Result
CGCCTCTCCCCGCGCGTTGGCCGATTCATTAATGCAGCTGGCACGACAGGTTTCCCGACTGGAAAGCGGG
CAGTGAGCGCAACGCAATTAATGTGAGTTAGCTCACTCATTAGGCACCCCAGGCTTTACACTTTATGCTT
CCGGCTCGTATGTTGTGTGGAATTGTGAGCGGATAACAATTTCACACAGGAAACAGCTATGACCATGATT
ACGCCAAGCGCGCAATTAACCCTCACTAAAGGGAACAAAAGCTGGAGCTCCACCGCGGTGGCGGCCGCTC
TAGCCCGGGCGGATCCGTCGACCTGCAGTTCGAAGTTCCTATTCTCTAGAAAGTATAGGAACTTCAGAGC
GCTTTTGAAGCTCACGCTGCCGCAAGCACTCAGGGCGCAAGGGCTGCTAAAGGAAGCGGAACACGTAGAA
AGCCAGTCCGCAGAAACGGTGCTGACCCCGGATGAATGTCAGCTACTGGGCTATCTGGACAAGGGAAAAC
GCAAGCGCAAAGAGAAAGCAGGTAGCTTGCAGTGGGCTTACATGGCGATAGCTAGACTGGGCGGTTTTAT
GGACAGCAAGCGAACCGGAATTGCCAGCTGGGGCGCCCTCTGGTAAGGTTGGGAAGCCCTGCAAAGTAAA
CTGGATGGCTTTCTTGCCGCCAAGGATCTGATGGCGCAGGGGATCAAGATCTGATCAAGAGACAGGATGA
GGATCGTTTCGCATGATTGAACAAGATGGATTGCACGCAGGTTCTCCGGCCGCTTGGGTGGAGAGGCTAT
TCGGCTATGACTGGGCACAACAGACAATCGGCTGCTCTGATGCCGCCGTGTTCCGGCTGTCAGCGCAGGG
GCGCCCGGTTCTTTTTGTCAAGACCGACCTGTCCGGTGCCCTGAATGAACTGCAGGACGAGGCAGCGCGG
CTATCGTGGCTGGCCACGACGGGCGTTCCTTGCGCAGCTGTGCTCGACGTTGTCACTGAAGCGGGAAGGG
ACTGGCTGCTATTGGGCGAAGTGCCGGGGCAGGATCTCCTGTCATCTCACCTTGCTCCTGCCGAGAAAGT
ATCCATCATGGCTGATGCAATGCGGCGGCTGCATACGCTTGATCCGGCTACCTGCCCATTCGACCACCAA
GCGAAACATCGCATCGAGCGAGCACGTACTCGGATGGAAGCCGGTCTTGTCGATCAGGATGATCTGGACG
AAGAGCATCAGGGGCTCGCGCCAGCCGAACTGTTCGCCAGGCTCAAGGCGCGCATGCCCGACGGCGAGGA
TCTCGTCGTGACCCATGGCGATGCCTGCTTGCCGAATATCATGGTGGAAAATGGCCGCTTTTCTGGATTC
ATCGACTGTGGCCGGCTGGGTGTGGCGGACCGCTATCAGGACATAGCGTTGGCTACCCGTGATATTGCTG
AAGAGCTTGGCGGCGAATGGGCTGACCGCTTCCTCGTGCTTTACGGTATCGCCGCTCCCGATTCGCAGCG
CATCGCCTTCTATCGCCTTCTTGACGAGTTCTTCTAATAAGGGGATCTTGAAGTTCCTATTCCGAAGTTC
CTATTCTCTAGAAAGTATAGGAACTTCGAAGCAGCTCCAGCCTACACAATCGGTCTAGCCATGTCACGGA
CACTGGTCTCAAGACGTGTAATGCTGCAATCTGCATGCAAGCTTATCGATACCGTCGACCTCGAGGGGGG
GCCCGGTACCCAATTCGCCCTATAGTGAGTCGTATTACGCGCGCTCACTGGCCGTCGTTTTACAACGTCG
TGACTGGGAAAACCCTGGCGTTACCCAACTTAATCGCCTTGCAGCACATCCCCCTTTCGCCAGCTGGCGT
AATAGCGAAGAGGCCCGCACCGATCGCCCTTCCCAACAGTTGCGCAGCCTGAATGGCGAATGGG
[124 nt withheld, positions 1885-2008]
C
[91 nt withheld, positions 2010-2100]
A
[49 nt withheld, positions 2102-2150]
CCTTTGACGTTGGAGTCCACGTTCTTT
[37 nt withheld, positions 2178-2214]
ACCCTATCTCGGTCTATTCTTTTGATTTATAAGGGATTTTGCCGATTTCGGCCTATTGGTTAAAAAATGA
GCTGATTTAACAAAAATTTAACGCGAATTTTAACAAAATATTAACGCTTACAATTTAGGTGGCACTTTTC
GGGGAAATGTGCGCGGAACCCCTATTTGTTTATTTTTCTAAATACATTCAAATATGTATCCGCTCATGAG
ACAATAACCCTGATAAATGCTTCAATAATATTGAAAAAGGAAGAGTATGAGTATTCAACATTTCCGTGTC
GCCCTTATTCCCTTTTTTGCGGCATTTTGCCTTCCTGTTTTTGCTCACCCAGAAACGCTGGTGAAAGTAA
AAGATGCTGAAGATCAGTTGGGTGCACGAGTGGGTTACATCGAACTGGATCTCAACAGCGGTAAGATCCT
TGAGAGTTTTCGCCCCGAAGAACGTTTTCCAATGATGAGCACTTTTTGATCAGAAAAAAAGGATCATATC
GTCAATTATTACCTCCACGGGGAGAGCCTGAGCAAACTGGCCTCAGGCATTTGAGAAGCACACGGTCACA
CTGCTTCCGGTAGTCAATAAACCGGTAAACCAGCAATAGACATAAGCGGCTATTTAACGACCCTGCCCTG
AACCGACGACCGGGTCGAATTTGCTTTCGAATTTCTGCCATTCATCCGCTTATTATCACTTATTCAGGCG
TAGCAACCAGGCGTTTAAGGGCACCAATAACTGCCTTAAAAAAATTACGCCCCGCCCTGCCACTCATCGC
AGTACTGTTGTAATTCATTAAGCATTCTGCCGACATGGAAGCCATCACAAACGGCATGATGAACCTGAAT
CGCCAGCGGCATCAGCACCTTGTCGCCTTGCGTATAATATTTGCCCATGGTGAAAACGGGGGCGAAGAAG
TTGTCCATATTGGCCACGTTTAAATCAAAACTGGTGAAACTCACCCAGGGATTGGCTGAGACGAAAAACA
TATTCTCAATAAACCCTTTAGGGAAATAGGCCAGGTTTTCACCGTAACACGCCACATCTTGCGAATATAT
GTGTAGAAACTGCCGGAAATCGTCGTGGTATTCACTCCAGAGCGATGAAAACGTTTCAGTTTGCTCATGG
AAAACGGTGTAACAAGGGTGAACACTATCCCATATCACCAGCTCACCGTCTTTCATTGCCATACGTAATT
CCGGATGAGCATTCATCAGGCGGGCAAGAATGTGAATAAAGGCCGGATAAAACTTGTGCTTATTTTTCTT
TACGGTCTTTAAAAAGGCCGTAATATCCAGCTGAACGGTCTGGTTATAGGTACATTGAGCAACTGACTGA
AATGCCTCAAAATGTTCTTTACGATGCCATTGGGATATATCAACGGTGGTATATCCAGTGATTTTTTTCT
CCATTTTAGCTTCCTTAGCTCCTGAAAATCTCGACAACTCAAAAAATACGCCCGGTAGTGATCTTATTTC
ATTATGGTGAAAGTTGGAACCTCTTACGTGCCGATCAACGTCTCATTTTCGCCAAAAGTTGGCCCAGGGC
TTCCCGGTATCAACAGGGACACCAGGATTTATTTATTCTGCGAAGTGATCTTCCGTCACAGGTATTTATT
CGGTCGAAAAGGATCTAGGTGAAGATCCTTTTTGATAATCTCATGACCAAAATCCCTTAACGTGAGTTTT
CGTTCCACTGAGCGTCAGACCCCGTAGAAAAGATCAAAGGATCTTCTTGAGATCCTTTTTTTCTGCGCGT
AATCTGCTGCTTGCAAACAAAAAAACCACCGCTACCAGCGGTGGTTTGTTTGCCGGATCAAGAGCTACCA
ACTCTTTTTCCGAAGGTAACTGGCTTCAGCAGAGCGCAGATACCAAATACTGTTCTTCTAGTGTAGCCGT
AGTTAGGCCACCACTTCAAGAACTCTGTAGCACCGCCTACATACCTCGCTCTGCTAATCCTGTTACCAGT
GGCTGCTGCCAGTGGCGATAAGTCGTGTCTTACCGGGTTGGACTCAAGACGATAGTTACCGGATAAGGCG
CAGCGGTCGGGCTGAACGGGGGGTTCGTGCACACAGCCCAGCTTGGAGCGAACGACCTACACCGAACTGA
GATACCTACAGCGTGAGCTATGAGAAAGCGCCACGCTTCCCGAAGGGAGAAAGGCGGACAGGTATCCGGT
AAGCGGCAGGGTCGGAACAGGAGAGCGCACGAGGGAGCTTCCAGGGGGAAACGCCTGGTATCTTTATAGT
CCTGTCGGGTTTCGCCACCTCTGACTTGAGCGTCGATTTTTGTGATGCTCGTCAGGGGGGCGGAGCCTAT
GGAAAAACGCCAGCAACGCGGCCTTTTTACGGTTCCTGGCCTTTTGCTGGCCTTTTGCTCACATGTTCTT
TCCTGCGTTATCCCCTGATTCTGTGGATAACCGTATTACCGCCTTTGAGTGAGCTGATACCGCTCGCCGC
AGCCGAACGACCGAGCGCAGCGAGTCAGTGAGCGAGGAAGCGGAAGAGCGCCCAATACGCAAAC
Features (pLannotate 1.2.2; 19 found; start..end, strand, type, name):
     89..110     +  protein_bind   CAP binding site: CAP binding activates transcription in the presence of cAMP. E. coli catabolite activator protein
    125..155     +  promoter       lac promoter: promoter for the E. coli lac operon
    163..179     +  protein_bind   lac operator: The lac repressor binds to the lac operator to inhibit transcription in E. coli. This inhibition can be relieved by adding lactose or isopropyl-β-D-thiogalactopyranoside (IPTG). lac repressor encoded by lacI
    224..242     +  promoter       T3 promoter: promoter for bacteriophage T3 RNA polymerase
    255..283     +  misc_feature   MCS (fragment): pBluescript multiple cloning site
    312..345     +  protein_bind   FRT (minimal): supports FLP-mediated excision but not integration (Turan and Bode, 2011) FLP recombinase from the Saccharomyces cerevisiae 2μ plasmid
    352..681     +  CDS            tnpA (fragment): TN5P_ECOLX - Also known as tnp. Experimental evidence at protein level: Swiss-Prot protein existence level 1. Mediates transposition of transposon Tn5 by a 'cut and paste' mechanism. First, the monomeric transposase binds the 19 bp inverted DNA repeats flanking the transposon. Then, dimerization of the DNA- bound transposase creates a synaptic DNA complex. After nicking of the first DNA strand, excision of the transposon proceeds through a series of intermediates. The transposase then mediates the insertion of the transposon at a new site by strand transfer. The activity of the wild- type tran
    713..1504    +  CDS            neo: KKA2_KLEPN - Also known as kan, nptII. Experimental evidence at protein level: Swiss-Prot protein existence level 1. Resistance to kanamycin, neomycin, paromomycin, ribostamycin, butirosin and gentamicin B. From Klebsiella pneumoniae.
   1520..1567    +  protein_bind   FRT: FLP-mediated recombination occurs in the 8-bp core sequence TCTAGAAA (Turan and Bode, 2011). FLP recombinase from the Saccharomyces cerevisiae 2μ plasmid
   1648..1690    +  misc_feature   MCS (fragment): pBluescript multiple cloning site
   1699..1717    -  promoter       T7 promoter: promoter for bacteriophage T7 RNA polymerase
   1725..1880    +  CDS            lacZα (fragment): LacZα fragment of β-galactosidase; lacZ fragment
   1885..2313    +  rep_origin     f1 ori (sequence partly withheld): f1 bacteriophage origin of replication; arrow indicates direction of (+) strand synthesis
   2366..2470    +  promoter       AmpR promoter: bla
   2471..2680    +  CDS            AmpR (fragment): β-lactamase; bla; confers resistance to ampicillin, carbenicillin, and related antibiotics
   2959..3618    -  CDS            CmR: chloramphenicol acetyltransferase; cat; confers resistance to chloramphenicol
   3619..3721    -  promoter       cat promoter: promoter of the E. coli cat gene encoding chloramphenicol acetyltransferase
   3941..4529    +  rep_origin     ori: high-copy-number ColE1/pMB1/pBR322/pUC origin of replication
   4712..76      +  CDS            lacI (fragment) (across the origin): lac repressor; lacI; The lac repressor binds to the lac operator to inhibit transcription in E. coli. This inhibition can be relieved by adding lactose or isopropyl-β-D-thiogalactopyranoside (IPTG).
