[The description below was written by a language model from this plasmid's Addgene catalogue record and pLannotate feature annotations shown in this document.]
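Description:
pSKAP_AT is a 4,728 bp high-copy bacterial plasmid built on the pSKAP backbone, which the feature table shows to be a pBluescript-type vector. It carries a ColE1/pUC origin for propagation in E. coli, an f1 phage origin, and the lac promoter/operator region with a lacZα fragment, with T3 and T7 promoters flanking the remnants of the multiple cloning site. Selection is by chloramphenicol, through a cat gene with its own promoter. Only the AmpR promoter and a truncated piece of the β-lactamase gene remain, so ampicillin resistance appears to have been disrupted.

Between the two halves of the cloning site lies a kanamycin resistance cassette: the Tn5-derived neo (nptII) gene, preceded by a fragment annotated as Tn5 transposase sequence and flanked by two FRT sites. The catalogued insert is a 25 bp unique DNA barcode designated "AT". The annotation software did not call it as a feature, so its exact position relative to the FRT-flanked cassette cannot be read from the tables.

The stated purpose is allelic exchange onto bacterial chromosomes followed by molecular identification of the tagged strain. The associated publication concerns digital PCR-based competitive index measurements of fitness in Salmonella, where differently barcoded strains can be counted in mixed populations. An arrangement like this normally lets kanamycin select for chromosomal integrants, after which FLP recombinase can excise the marker between the FRT sites.

The depositor's theoretical sequence record is 9,430 nt and shows nearly every element twice. It appears to be a duplicated or concatenated version of the plasmid, whereas the sequencing-derived record matches the catalogued size.
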