Addgene plasmid #122722: pSKAP_AT
Purpose: pSKAP plasmid containing the unique DNA barcode "AT" to be used for allelic exchange on bacterial chromosomes and subsequent molecular identification.
Depositing lab: Travis Bourret. Depositing organization: Creighton University. Publication: Digital PCR-based Competitive Index for High-throughput Analysis of Fitness in Salmonella. Shaw JA, Bourret TJ. J Vis Exp. 2019 May 13;(147). doi: 10.3791/59630. PubMed 31132072.
Backbone
  Vector backbone: pSKAP
  Backbone manufacturer: Shaw and Bourret
  Backbone size w/o insert (bp): 4703
  Total vector size (bp): 4728
  Modifications to backbone: Addition of AT barcode sequence. ACCAGTGTCCGTGACATGGCTAGA
  Vector type: Bacterial Expression
Growth in bacteria
  Bacterial resistance: Chloramphenicol, 25 μg/mL
  Growth temperature: 37°C
  Growth strain: DH5alpha
  Copy number: High Copy
Gene/Insert
  Gene/Insert name: Barcode AT
  Insert size (bp): 25
Terms and licenses: Academic/Nonprofit Terms; Industry Terms: Not Available to Industry
How to cite: pSKAP_AT was a gift from Travis Bourret (Addgene plasmid # 122722 ; http://n2t.net/addgene:122722 ; RRID:Addgene_122722)
