>Addgene plasmid #122722 | pSKAP_AT | depositor partial sequence | sequence record 239265 | M13F primer to sanger sequence the region containing the 25-bp DNA barcode
AMYMCWWWRRGGGSGATTTGGGTMCGGGCCCCCCTCGAGGTCGACGGTATCGATAAGCTTGCATGCAGAT
TGCAGCATTACACGTCTTGAGACCAGTGTCCGTGACATGGCTAGACCGATTGTGTAGGCTGGAGCTGCTT
CGAAGTTCCTATACTTTCTAGAGAATAGGAACTTCGGAATAGGAACTTCAAGATCCCCTTATTAGAAGAA
CTCGTCAAGAAGGCGATAGAAGGCGATGCGCTGCGAATCGGGAGCGGCGATACCGTAAAGCACGAGGAAG
CGGTCAGCCCATTCGCCGCCAAGCTCTTCAGCAATATCACGGGTAGCCAACGCTATGTCCTGATAGCGGT
CCGCCACACCCAGCCGGCCACAGTCGATGAATCCAGAAAAGCGGCCATTTTCCACCATGATATTCGGCAA
GCAGGCATCGCCATGGGTCACGACGAGATCCTCGCCGTCGGGCATGCGCGCCTTGAGCCTGGCGAACAGT
TCGGCTGGCGCGAGCCCCTGATGCTCTTCGTCCAGATCATCCTGATCGACAAGACCGGCTTCCATCCGAG
TACGTGCTCGCTCGATGCGATGTTTCGCTTGGTGGTCGAATGGGCAGGTAGCCGGATCAAGCGTATGCAG
CCGCCGCATTGCATCAGCCATGATGGATACTTTCTCGGCAGGAGCAAGGTGAGATGACAGGAGATCCTGC
CCCGGCACTTCGCCCAATAGCAGCCAGTCCCTTCCCGCTTCAGTGACAACGTCGAGCACAGCTGCGCAAG
GAACGCCCGTCGTGGCCAGCCACGATAGCCGCGCTGCCTCGTCCTGCAGTTCATTCAGGCACCGGACAGT
CGGTCTTGACAAAAAGAACCGGGCGCCCCTGCGCTGACAGCCGGACACGGCGGCATCAGAGCAGCGATTG
GTCTGTGTGCCAGTCATAGCCGATTAGCCTYCTCCACCCAAGCGTCGGGRARACCTTG
